>Addgene plasmid #117748 | pLX307 HRAS | addgene full sequence | sequence record 234956 | Addgene NGS Result
CGTCGATCCGGACCGCCACATCGAGCGGGTCACCGAGCTGCAAGAACTCTTCCTCACGCGCGTCGGGCTC
GACATCGGCAAGGTGTGGGTCGCGGACGACGGCGCCGCCGTGGCGGTCTGGACCACGCCGGAGAGCGTCG
AAGCGGGGGCGGTGTTCGCCGAGATCGGCCCGCGCATGGCCGAGTTGAGCGGTTCCCGGCTGGCCGCGCA
GCAACAGATGGAAGGCCTCCTGGCGCCGCACCGGCCCAAGGAGCCCGCGTGGTTCCTGGCCACCGTCGGC
GTCTCGCCCGACCACCAGGGCAAGGGTCTGGGCAGCGCCGTCGTGCTCCCCGGAGTGGAGGCGGCCGAGC
GCGCCGGGGTGCCCGCCTTCCTGGAGACCTCCGCGCCCCGCAACCTCCCCTTCTACGAGCGGCTCGGCTT
CACCGTCACCGCCGACGTCGAGGTGCCCGAAGGACCGCGCACCTGGTGCATGACCCGCAAGCCCGGTGCC
AGTTAACGAATTCTAGATCTTGAGACAAATGGCAGTATTCATCCACAATTTTAAAAGAAAAGGGGGGATT
GGGGGGTACAGTGCAGGGGAAAGAATAGTAGACATAATAGCAACAGACATACAAACTAAAGAATTACAAA
AACAAATTACAAAAATTCAAAATTTTCGGGTTTATTACAGGGACAGCAGAGATCCACTTTGGCGCCGGCT
CGAGGCCTGCAGGTGCAAAGATGGATAAAGTTTTAAACAGAGAGGAATCTTTGCAGCTAATGGACCTTCT
AGGTCTTGAAAGGAGTGGGAATTGGCTCCGGTGCCCGTCAGTGGGCAGAGCGCACATCGCCCACAGTCCC
CGAGAAGTTGGGGGGAGGGGTCGGCAATTGAACCGGTGCCTAGAGAAGGTGGCGCGGGGTAAACTGGGAA
AGTGATGTCGTGTACTGGCTCCGCCTTTTTCCCGAGGGTGGGGGAGAACCGTATATAAGTGCAGTAGTCG
CCGTGAACGTTCTTTTTCGCAACGGGTTTGCCGCCAGAACACAGGTAAGTGCCGTGTGTGGTTCCCGCGG
GCCTGGCCTCTTTACGGGTTATGGCCCTTGCGTGCCTTGAATTACTTCCACCTGGCTGCAGTACGTGATT
CTTGATCCCGAGCTTCGGGTTGGAAGTGGGTGGGAGAGTTCGAGGCCTTGCGCTTAAGGAGCCCCTTCGC
CTCGTGCTTGAGTTGAGGCCTGGCCTGGGCGCTGGGGCCGCCGCGTGCGAATCTGGTGGCACCTTCGCGC
CTGTCTCGCTGCTTTCGATAAGTCTCTAGCCATTTAAAATTTTTGATGACCTGCTGCGACGCTTTTTTTC
TGGCAAGATAGTCTTGTAAATGCGGGCCAAGATCTGCACACTGGTATTTCGGTTTTTGGGGCCGCGGGCG
GCGACGGGGCCCGTGCGTCCCAGCGCACATGTTCGGCGAGGCGGGGCCTGCGAGCGCGGCCACCGAGAAT
CGGACGGGGGTAGTCTCAAGCTGGCCGGCCTGCTCTGGTGCCTGGCCTCGCGCCGCCGTGTATCGCCCCG
CCCTGGGCGGCAAGGCTGGCCCGGTCGGCACCAGTTGCGTGAGCGGAAAGATGGCCGCTTCCCGGCCCTG
CTGCAGGGAGCTCAAAATGGAGGACGCGGCGCTCGGGAGAGCGGGCGGGTGAGTCACCCACACAAAGGAA
AAGGGCCTTTCCGTCCTCAGCCGTCGCTTCATGTGACTCCACGGAGTACCGGGCGCCGTCCAGGCACCTC
GATTAGTTCTCGAGCTTTTGGAGTACGTCGTCTTTAGGTTGGGGGGAGGGGTTTTATGCGATGGAGTTTC
CCCACACTGAGTGGGTGGAGACTGAAGTTAGGCCAGCTTGGCACTTGATGTAATTCTCCTTGGAATTTGC
CCTTTTTGAGTTTGGATCTTGGTTCATTCTCAAGCCTCAGACAGTGGTTCAAAGTTTTTTTCTTCCATTT
CAGGTGTCGTGAGGCTAGCATCGATTGATCAACAAGTTTGTACAAAAAAGTTGGCACCATGACGGAATAT
AAGCTGGTGGTGGTGGGCGCCGTCGGTGTGGGCAAGAGTGCGCTGACCATCCAGCTGATCCAGAACCATT
TTGTGGACGAATACGACCCCACTATAGAGGATTCCTACCGGAAGCAGGTGGTCATTGATGGGGAGACGTG
CCTGTTGGACATCCTGGATACCGCCGGCCAGGAGGAGTACAGCGCCATGCGGGACCAGTACATGCGCACC
GGGGAGGGCTTCCTGTGTGTGTTTGCCATCAACAACACCAAGTCTTTTGAGGACATCCACCAGTACAGGG
AGCAGATCAAACGGGTGAAGGACTCGGATGACGTGCCCATGGTGCTGGTGGGGAACAAGTGTGACCTGGC
TGCACGCACTGTGGAATCTCGGCAGGCTCAGGACCTCGCCCGAAGCTACGGCATCCCCTACATCGAGACC
TCGGCCAAGACCCGGCAGGGAGTGGAGGATGCCTTCTACACGTTGGTGCGTGAGATCCGGCAGCACAAGC
TGCGGAAGCTGAACCCTCCTGATGAGAGTGGCCCCGGCTGCATGAGCTGCAAGTGTGTGCTCTCCTGATT
GCCAACTTTCTTGTACAAAGTGGTTGATATCGGTAAGCCTATCCCTAACCCTCTCCTCGGTCTCGATTCT
ACGTAGTAATGAACTAGTACCGGTTAAGTCGACAATCAACGCGTTAAGTCGACAATCAACCTCTGGATTA
CAAAATTTGTGAAAGATTGACTGGTATTCTTAACTATGTTGCTCCTTTTACGCTATGTGGATACGCTGCT
TTAATGCCTTTGTATCATGCTATTGCTTCCCGTATGGCTTTCATTTTCTCCTCCTTGTATAAATCCTGGT
TGCTGTCTCTTTATGAGGAGTTGTGGCCCGTTGTCAGGCAACGTGGCGTGGTGTGCACTGTGTTTGCTGA
CGCAACCCCCACTGGTTGGGGCATTGCCACCACCTGTCAGCTCCTTTCCGGGACTTTCGCTTTCCCCCTC
CCTATTGCCACGGCGGAACTCATCGCCGCCTGCCTTGCCCGCTGCTGGACAGGGGCTCGGCTGTTGGGCA
CTGACAATTCCGTGGTGTTGTCGGGGAAATCATCGTCCTTTCCTTGGCTGCTCGCCTGTGTTGCCACCTG
GATTCTGCGCGGGACGTCCTTCTGCTACGTCCCTTCGGCCCTCAATCCAGCGGACCTTCCTTCCCGCGGC
CTGCTGCCGGCTCTGCGGCCTCTTCCGCGTCTTCGCCTTCGCCCTCAGACGAGTCGGATCTCCCTTTGGG
CCGCCTCCCCGCGTCGACTTTAAGACCAATGACTTACAAGGCAGCTGTAGATCTTAGCCACTTTTTAAAA
GAAAAGGGGGGACTGGAAGGGCTAATTCACTCCCAACGAAGACAAGATCTGCTTTTTGCTTGTACTGGGT
CTCTCTGGTTAGACCAGATCTGAGCCTGGGAGCTCTCTGGCTAACTAGGGAACCCACTGCTTAAGCCTCA
ATAAAGCTTGCCTTGAGTGCTTCAAGTAGTGTGTGCCCGTCTGTTGTGTGACTCTGGTAACTAGAGATCC
CTCAGACCCTTTTAGTCAGTGTGGAAAATCTCTAGCAGTACGTATAGTAGTTCATGTCATCTTATTATTC
AGTATTTATAACTTGCAAAGAAATGAATATCAGAGAGTGAGAGGAACTTGTTTATTGCAGCTTATAATGG
TTACAAATAAAGCAATAGCATCACAAATTTCACAAATAAAGCATTTTTTTCACTGCATTCTAGTTGTGGT
TTGTCCAAACTCATCAATGTATCTTATCATGTCTGGCTCTAGCTATCCCGCCCCTAACTCCGCCCATCCC
GCCCCTAACTCCGCCCAGTTCCGCCCATTCTCCGCCCCATGGCTGACTAATTTTTTTTATTTATGCAGAG
GCCGAGGCCGCCTCGGCCTCTGAGCTATTCCAGAAGTAGTGAGGAGGCTTTTTTGGAGGCCTAGGGACGT
ACCCAATTCGCCCTATAGTGAGTCGTATTACGCGCGCTCACTGGCCGTCGTTTTACAACGTCGTGACTGG
GAAAACCCTGGCGTTACCCAACTTAATCGCCTTGCAGCACATCCCCCTTTCGCCAGCTGGCGTAATAGCG
AAGAGGCCCGCACCGATCGCCCTTCCCAACAGTTGCGCAGCCTGAATGGCGAATGGG
[124 nt withheld, positions 4188-4311]
C
[91 nt withheld, positions 4313-4403]
A
[49 nt withheld, positions 4405-4453]
CCTTTGACGTTGGAGTCCACGTTCTTT
[37 nt withheld, positions 4481-4517]
ACCCTATCTCGGTCTATTCTTTTGATTTATAAGGGATTTTGCCGATTTCGGCCTATTGGTTAAAAAATGA
GCTGATTTAACAAAAATTTAACGCGAATTTTAACAAAATATTAACGCTTACAATTTAGGTGGCACTTTTC
GGGGAAATGTGCGCGGAACCCCTATTTGTTTATTTTTCTAAATACATTCAAATATGTATCCGCTCATGAG
ACAATAACCCTGATAAATGCTTCAATAATATTGAAAAAGGAAGAGTATGAGTATTCAACATTTCCGTGTC
GCCCTTATTCCCTTTTTTGCGGCATTTTGCCTTCCTGTTTTTGCTCACCCAGAAACGCTGGTGAAAGTAA
AAGATGCTGAAGATCAGTTGGGTGCACGAGTGGGTTACATCGAACTGGATCTCAACAGCGGTAAGATCCT
TGAGAGTTTTCGCCCCGAAGAACGTTTTCCAATGATGAGCACTTTTAAAGTTCTGCTATGTGGCGCGGTA
TTATCCCGTATTGACGCCGGGCAAGAGCAACTCGGTCGCCGCATACACTATTCTCAGAATGACTTGGTTG
AGTACTCACCAGTCACAGAAAAGCATCTTACGGATGGCATGACAGTAAGAGAATTATGCAGTGCTGCCAT
AACCATGAGTGATAACACTGCGGCCAACTTACTTCTGACAACGATCGGAGGACCGAAGGAGCTAACCGCT
TTTTTGCACAACATGGGGGATCATGTAACTCGCCTTGATCGTTGGGAACCGGAGCTGAATGAAGCCATAC
CAAACGACGAGCGTGACACCACGATGCCTGTAGCAATGGCAACAACGTTGCGCAAACTATTAACTGGCGA
ACTACTTACTCTAGCTTCCCGGCAACAATTAATAGACTGGATGGAGGCGGATAAAGTTGCAGGACCACTT
CTGCGCTCGGCCCTTCCGGCTGGCTGGTTTATTGCTGATAAATCTGGAGCCGGTGAGCGTGGGTCTCGCG
GTATCATTGCAGCACTGGGGCCAGATGGTAAGCCCTCCCGTATCGTAGTTATCTACACGACGGGGAGTCA
GGCAACTATGGATGAACGAAATAGACAGATCGCTGAGATAGGTGCCTCACTGATTAAGCATTGGTAACTG
TCAGACCAAGTTTACTCATATATACTTTAGATTGATTTAAAACTTCATTTTTAATTTAAAAGGATCTAGG
TGAAGATCCTTTTTGATAATCTCATGACCAAAATCCCTTAACGTGAGTTTTCGTTCCACTGAGCGTCAGA
CCCCGTAGAAAAGATCAAAGGATCTTCTTGAGATCCTTTTTTTCTGCGCGTAATCTGCTGCTTGCAAACA
AAAAAACCACCGCTACCAGCGGTGGTTTGTTTGCCGGATCAAGAGCTACCAACTCTTTTTCCGAAGGTAA
CTGGCTTCAGCAGAGCGCAGATACCAAATACTGTTCTTCTAGTGTAGCCGTAGTTAGGCCACCACTTCAA
GAACTCTGTAGCACCGCCTACATACCTCGCTCTGCTAATCCTGTTACCAGTGGCTGCTGCCAGTGGCGAT
AAGTCGTGTCTTACCGGGTTGGACTCAAGACGATAGTTACCGGATAAGGCGCAGCGGTCGGGCTGAACGG
GGGGTTCGTGCACACAGCCCAGCTTGGAGCGAACGACCTACACCGAACTGAGATACCTACAGCGTGAGCT
ATGAGAAAGCGCCACGCTTCCCGAAGGGAGAAAGGCGGACAGGTATCCGGTAAGCGGCAGGGTCGGAACA
GGAGAGCGCACGAGGGAGCTTCCAGGGGGAAACGCCTGGTATCTTTATAGTCCTGTCGGGTTTCGCCACC
TCTGACTTGAGCGTCGATTTTTGTGATGCTCGTCAGGGGGGCGGAGCCTATGGAAAAACGCCAGCAACGC
GGCCTTTTTACGGTTCCTGGCCTTTTGCTGGCCTTTTGCTCACATGTTCTTTCCTGCGTTATCCCCTGAT
TCTGTGGATAACCGTATTACCGCCTTTGAGTGAGCTGATACCGCTCGCCGCAGCCGAACGACCGAGCGCA
GCGAGTCAGTGAGCGAGGAAGCGGAAGAGCGCCCAATACGCAAACCGCCTCTCCCCGCGCGTTGGCCGAT
TCATTAATGCAGCTGGCACGACAGGTTTCCCGACTGGAAAGCGGGCAGTGAGCGCAACGCAATTAATGTG
AGTTAGCTCACTCATTAGGCACCCCAGGCTTTACACTTTATGCTTCCGGCTCGTATGTTGTGTGGAATTG
TGAGCGGATAACAATTTCACACAGGAAACAGCTATGACCATGATTACGCCAAGCGCGCAATTAACCCTCA
CTAAAGGGAACAAAAGCTGGAGCTGCAAGCTTAATGTAGTCTTATGCAATACTCTTGTAGTCTTGCAACA
TGGTAACGATGAGTTAGCAACATGCCTTACAAGGAGAGAAAAAGCACCGTGCATGCCGATTGGTGGAAGT
AAGGTGGTACGATCGTGCCTTATTAGGAAGGCAACAGACGGGTCTGACATGGATTGGACGAACCACTGAA
TTGCCGCATTGCAGAGATATTGTATTTAAGTGCCTAGCTCGATACATAAACGGGTCTCTCTGGTTAGACC
AGATCTGAGCCTGGGAGCTCTCTGGCTAACTAGGGAACCCACTGCTTAAGCCTCAATAAAGCTTGCCTTG
AGTGCTTCAAGTAGTGTGTGCCCGTCTGTTGTGTGACTCTGGTAACTAGAGATCCCTCAGACCCTTTTAG
TCAGTGTGGAAAATCTCTAGCAGTGGCGCCCGAACAGGGACTTGAAAGCGAAAGGGAAACCAGAGGAGCT
CTCTCGACGCAGGACTCGGCTTGCTGAAGCGCGCACGGCAAGAGGCGAGGGGCGGCGACTGGTGAGTACG
CCAAAAATTTTGACTAGCGGAGGCTAGAAGGAGAGAGATGGGTGCGAGAGCGTCAGTATTAAGCGGGGGA
GAATTAGATCGCGATGGGAAAAAATTCGGTTAAGGCCAGGGGGAAAGAAAAAATATAAATTAAAACATAT
AGTATGGGCAAGCAGGGAGCTAGAACGATTCGCAGTTAATCCTGGCCTGTTAGAAACATCAGAAGGCTGT
AGACAAATACTGGGACAGCTACAACCATCCCTTCAGACAGGATCAGAAGAACTTAGATCATTATATAATA
CAGTAGCAACCCTCTATTGTGTGCATCAAAGGATAGAGATAAAAGACACCAAGGAAGCTTTAGACAAGAT
AGAGGAAGAGCAAAACAAAAGTAAGACCACCGCACAGCAAGCGGCCGCTGATCTTCAGACCTGGAGGAGG
AGATATGAGGGACAATTGGAGAAGTGAATTATATAAATATAAAGTAGTAAAAATTGAACCATTAGGAGTA
GCACCCACCAAGGCAAAGAGAAGAGTGGTGCAGAGAGAAAAAAGAGCAGTGGGAATAGGAGCTTTGTTCC
TTGGGTTCTTGGGAGCAGCAGGAAGCACTATGGGCGCAGCGTCAATGACGCTGACGGTACAGGCCAGACA
ATTATTGTCTGGTATAGTGCAGCAGCAGAACAATTTGCTGAGGGCTATTGAGGCGCAACAGCATCTGTTG
CAACTCACAGTCTGGGGCATCAAGCAGCTCCAGGCAAGAATCCTGGCTGTGGAAAGATACCTAAAGGATC
AACAGCTCCTGGGGATTTGGGGTTGCTCTGGAAAACTCATTTGCACCACTGCTGTGCCTTGGAATGCTAG
TTGGAGTAATAAATCTCTGGAACAGATTTGGAATCACACGACCTGGATGGAGTGGGACAGAGAAATTAAC
AATTACACAAGCTTAATACACTCCTTAATTGAAGAATCGCAAAACCAGCAAGAAAAGAATGAACAAGAAT
TATTGGAATTAGATAAATGGGCAAGTTTGTGGAATTGGTTTAACATAACAAATTGGCTGTGGTATATAAA
ATTATTCATAATGATAGTAGGAGGCTTGGTAGGTTTAAGAATAGTTTTTGCTGTACTTTCTATAGTGAAT
AGAGTTAGGCAGGGATATTCACCATTATCGTTTCAGACCCACCTCCCAACCCCGAGGGGACCCATGCATT
GCATCTCAATTAGTCAGCAACCAGGTGTGGAAAGTCCCCAGGCTCCCCAGCAGGCAGAAGTATGCAAAGC
ATGCGTCTCAATTAGTCAGCAACCATAGTCCCGCCCCTAACTCCGCCCATCCCGCCCCTAACTCCGCCCA
GTTCCGCCCATTCTCCGCCCCATGGCTGACTAATTTTTTTTATTTATGCAGAGGCCGAGGCCGCCTCGGC
CTCTGAGCTATTCCAGAAGTAGTGAGGAGGCTTTTTTGGAGGCCTAGGCTTTTGCAAAAAGCTTTCTAGA
GGTACCACCGGAGCTTACCATGACCGAGTACAAGCCCACGGTGCGCCTCGCCACCCGCGACGACGTCCCC
AGGGCCGTACGCACCCTCGCCGCCGCGTTCGCCGACTACCCCGCCACGCGCCACAC
Features (pLannotate 1.2.2; 33 found; start..end, strand, type, name):
    539..656     +  misc_feature   cPPT/CTS: central polypurine tract and central termination sequence of HIV-1
    721..787     +  CDS            small t antigen (fragment): SV40 (simian virus 40) small t antigen
    794..1972    +  promoter       EF-1α promoter: strong constitutive promoter for human elongation factor EF-1α
   1993..2010    +  protein_bind   attB1 (fragment): mutant version of attB; core recombination site for the Gateway® BP reaction BP Clonase™
   2019..2588    +  CDS            H-Ras (G12V): human oncoprotein generated by the G12V mutation in the small GTPase H-Ras
   2596..2613    -  protein_bind   attB2 (fragment): mutant version of attB; core recombination site for the Gateway® BP reaction BP Clonase™
   2622..2663    +  CDS            V5 tag: epitope tag from simian virus 5
   2714..3302    +  misc_feature   WPRE: woodchuck hepatitis virus posttranscriptional regulatory element
   3353..3372    +  misc_feature   cPPT/CTS (fragment): central polypurine tract and central termination sequence of HIV-1
   3374..3607    +  LTR            3' LTR (ΔU3): self-inactivating 3' long terminal repeat (LTR) from HIV-1
   3685..3806    +  polyA_signal   SV40 poly(A) signal: SV40 polyadenylation signal
   3846..3981    +  rep_origin     SV40 ori: SV40 origin of replication
   4002..4020    -  promoter       T7 promoter: promoter for bacteriophage T7 RNA polymerase
   4028..4183    +  CDS            lacZα (fragment): LacZα fragment of β-galactosidase; lacZ fragment
   4188..4616    +  rep_origin     f1 ori (sequence partly withheld): f1 bacteriophage origin of replication; arrow indicates direction of (+) strand synthesis
   4669..4773    +  promoter       AmpR promoter: bla
   4774..5634    +  CDS            AmpR: β-lactamase; bla; confers resistance to ampicillin, carbenicillin, and related antibiotics
   5805..6393    +  rep_origin     ori: high-copy-number ColE1/pMB1/pBR322/pUC origin of replication
   6576..6668    +  CDS            lacI (fragment): lac repressor; lacI; The lac repressor binds to the lac operator to inhibit transcription in E. coli. This inhibition can be relieved by adding lactose or isopropyl-β-D-thiogalactopyranoside (IPTG).
   6681..6702    +  protein_bind   CAP binding site: CAP binding activates transcription in the presence of cAMP. E. coli catabolite activator protein
   6717..6747    +  promoter       lac promoter: promoter for the E. coli lac operon
   6755..6771    +  protein_bind   lac operator: The lac repressor binds to the lac operator to inhibit transcription in E. coli. This inhibition can be relieved by adding lactose or isopropyl-β-D-thiogalactopyranoside (IPTG). lac repressor encoded by lacI
   6816..6834    +  promoter       T3 promoter: promoter for bacteriophage T3 RNA polymerase
   6862..7088    +  promoter       RSV promoter: Rous sarcoma virus enhancer/promoter
   7089..7269    +  LTR            5' LTR (truncated): truncated 5' long terminal repeat (LTR) from HIV-1
   7316..7441    +  misc_feature   HIV-1 Ψ: packaging signal of human immunodeficiency virus type 1
   7425..7788    +  CDS            HIV-1 gag (fragment): gag protein from human immunodeficiency virus 1; gag
   7934..8167    +  misc_feature   RRE: The Rev response element (RRE) of HIV-1 allows for Rev-dependent mRNA export from the nucleus to the cytoplasm.
   8544..8570    +  CDS            Rev (fragment): human immunodeficiency virus 1 (HIV-1) Rev protein; rev; enhances nuclear export of unspliced and incompletely spliced viral mRNAs
   8577..8600    +  promoter       SV40 promoter (fragment): SV40 early promoter
   8601..8672    +  promoter       SV40 promoter (fragment): SV40 enhancer and early promoter
   8696..8831    +  rep_origin     SV40 ori: SV40 origin of replication
   8877..490     +  CDS            PuroR (fragment) (across the origin): puromycin N-acetyltransferase; pac from Streptomyces; confers resistance to puromycin
