[The description below was written by a language model from this plasmid's Addgene catalogue record and pLannotate feature annotations shown in this document.]
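Description:
pLX307 HRAS is a third-generation-style, self-inactivating HIV-1 lentiviral expression plasmid (8,983 bp) built on the Broad Institute pLX307 backbone and carrying a human HRAS open reading frame introduced by Gateway cloning. It is propagated in E. coli through a high-copy ColE1/pUC origin with ampicillin selection from the bla gene, and it also carries an f1 origin. The viral portion consists of an RSV promoter fused to a truncated 5' LTR, the Ψ packaging signal with a partial gag sequence, the RRE for Rev-dependent RNA export, a cPPT/CTS element, and a ΔU3 3' LTR followed by an SV40 polyadenylation signal. This arrangement lets the genomic RNA be packaged when helper functions are supplied in trans, while leaving the integrated provirus without LTR promoter activity.

Two expression units lie between the LTRs. An SV40 early promoter/origin region drives puromycin N-acetyltransferase for selection of transduced mammalian cells. Downstream of it, the constitutive EF-1α promoter drives the HRAS coding sequence, which is flanked by attB1 and attB2 recombination remnants. A V5 epitope tag lies just beyond attB2 on the backbone, but the record states that this is a "closed" clone that does not read through into V5, so the protein is expected to be untagged. A WPRE follows to enhance transcript stability and expression.

Two discrepancies are worth noting. The catalogue lists the insert as 509 bp, whereas the annotated coding feature spans about 570 bp. The automated annotation also labels the ORF as H-Ras (G12V), while the catalogue records no such mutation, so the allele should be confirmed from the sequence. The stated purpose is simply an ORF vector for HRAS expression, and the associated publication concerns urothelial carcinoma progression.
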