Addgene plasmid #117748: pLX307 HRAS
Purpose: Open reading frame vector encoding HRAS
Depositing lab: William Hahn. Depositing organization: Dana-Farber Cancer Institute. Publication: MCL1 and DEDD promote urothelial carcinoma progression. Hong AL, Guerriero JL, Doshi MB, Kynnap BD, Kim WJ, Schinzel AC, Modiste R, Schlauch AJ, Adam RM, Kwiatkowski DJ, Beroukhim R, Letai A, Rosenberg JE, Hahn WC. Mol Cancer Res. 2019 Feb 18. pii: 1541-7786.MCR-18-0963. doi: 10.1158/1541-7786.MCR-18-0963. PubMed 30777879.
Backbone
  Vector backbone: pLX307
  Backbone manufacturer: Broad Institute
  Total vector size (bp): 8983
  Vector type: Mammalian Expression, Lentiviral
  Selectable markers: Puromycin
Growth in bacteria
  Bacterial resistance: Ampicillin, 100 μg/mL
  Growth temperature: 30°C
  Growth strain: NEB Stable
  Copy number: High Copy
Gene/Insert
  Gene/Insert name: RASH1
  Species: H. sapiens (human)
  Insert size (bp): 509
  Mutation: Closed vector so will not read through the V5 region
  Entrez Gene: HRAS (a.k.a. C-BAS/HAS, C-H-RAS, C-HA-RAS1, CTLO, H-RASIDX, HAMSV, HRAS1, RASH1, p21ras)
  Promoter: EF1a
  Tag / fusion protein: V5 (C terminal on backbone)
  Cloning method: Gateway Cloning
  Sequencing primers: 5′ EF1a-F; 3′ WPRE-R
Terms and licenses: Academic/Nonprofit Terms; Industry Terms: Not Available to Industry
How to cite: pLX307 HRAS was a gift from William Hahn (Addgene plasmid # 117748 ; http://n2t.net/addgene:117748 ; RRID:Addgene_117748)
